Addgene plasmid #98036: pRVdGL-1EGFP
Purpose: Second-generation rabies viral vector genome
Depositing lab: Ian Wickersham. Depositing organization: Massachusetts Institute of Technology. Publication: Nontoxic, double-deletion-mutant rabies viral vectors for retrograde targeting of projection neurons. Chatterjee S, Sullivan HA, MacLennan BJ, Xu R, Hou Y, Lavin TK, Lea NE, Michalski JE, Babcock KR, Dietrich S, Matthews GA, Beyeler A, Calhoon GG, Glober G, Whitesell JD, Yao S, Cetin A, Harris JA, Zeng H, Tye KM, Reid RC, Wickersham IR. Nat Neurosci. 2018 Apr;21(4):638-646. doi: 10.1038/s41593-018-0091-7. Epub 2018 Mar 5. PubMed 29507411.
Backbone
  Vector backbone: cSPBN (pSAD)
  Backbone manufacturer: Karl-Klaus Conzelmann & Matthias Schnell
  Vector type: Mammalian Expression
Growth in bacteria
  Bacterial resistance: Ampicillin, 100 μg/mL
  Growth temperature: 37°C
  Growth strain: DH5alpha
  Copy number: High Copy
Gene/Insert
  Gene/Insert name: EGFP
  Species: Synthetic
  Insert size (bp): 710
  Promoter: CMV
  Cloning method: Gibson Cloning
  Sequencing primers: 5′ unknown
Terms and licenses: Academic/Nonprofit Terms; Industry Terms: Not Available to Industry
How to cite: pRVdGL-1EGFP was a gift from Ian Wickersham (Addgene plasmid # 98036 ; http://n2t.net/addgene:98036 ; RRID:Addgene_98036)
