[The description below was written by a language model from this plasmid's Addgene catalogue record and pLannotate feature annotations shown in this document.]
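Description:
pRVdGL-1EGFP is a plasmid carrying the cDNA genome of a second-generation, double-deletion-mutant rabies viral vector, built on the cSPBN (pSAD) backbone derived from the SAD B19 strain. It is a pBluescript-type plasmid of about 7.9 kb, maintained in E. coli through a high-copy ColE1/pUC origin with ampicillin resistance (AmpR). It also retains an f1 origin and remnants of the lac/lacZα region.

The viral genome cassette sits downstream of a CMV enhancer/promoter and a T7 promoter, so the antigenomic RNA can be transcribed in mammalian cells by host polymerase II or by T7 RNA polymerase. A hammerhead ribozyme at the 5′ end and a hepatitis delta virus ribozyme at the 3′ end, followed by a T7 terminator, cleave the transcript to produce the exact viral termini needed for encapsidation and replication. Between the ribozymes, the annotated open reading frames are EGFP, followed by the rabies N (nucleoprotein), P (phosphoprotein) and M (matrix) genes. No glycoprotein (G) or polymerase (L) coding sequence is annotated, which matches the "dGL" name. EGFP lies upstream of N, which appears to be what the "1" in the name refers to.

Because both G and L are missing, virus rescued from this plasmid cannot spread between cells, and without supplied L it should have little capacity to transcribe or replicate its genome. The missing proteins must therefore be provided in trans during production. The associated publication describes these vectors as nontoxic tools for retrograde targeting of projection neurons, with this version carrying EGFP as a fluorescent reporter. Short annotations such as the HIV-1 LTR and SET1 fragments are probably incidental sequence matches rather than functional parts.
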