Features (pLannotate 1.2.2; 24 found; start..end, strand, type, name):
     25..53      -  misc_feature   MCS (fragment): pBluescript multiple cloning site
     59..438     +  enhancer       CMV enhancer: human cytomegalovirus immediate early enhancer
    439..642     +  promoter       CMV promoter: human cytomegalovirus (CMV) immediate early promoter
    638..671     +  LTR            5' LTR (truncated) (fragment): truncated 5' long terminal repeat (LTR) from HIV-1
    687..705     +  promoter       T7 promoter: promoter for bacteriophage T7 RNA polymerase
    731..756     +  misc_RNA       sTRSV HHRz (fragment): hammerhead ribozyme from the tobacco ringspot virus satellite RNA (Khvorova et al., 2003)
    860..1579    +  CDS            EGFP: the original enhanced GFP (Yang et al., 1996) mammalian codon-optimized
   1679..3028    +  CDS            N: NCAP_RABVS - Experimental evidence at protein level: Swiss-Prot protein existence level 1. Encapsidates the genome in a ratio of one protein N per nine ribonucleotides, protecting it from nucleases. If expressed without protein P it binds non-specifically RNA and therefore can bind it's own mRNA. Interaction with protein P abolishes any non-specific RNA binding, and prevents phosphorylation. The soluble N-P complex encapsidates specifically the genomic RNA, with protein N protecting the genome like a pearl necklace. The encapsidated genomic RNA is termed the nucleocapsid (NC) and serves as tem
   3122..4012    +  CDS            P: PHOSP_RABVS - Experimental evidence at protein level: Swiss-Prot protein existence level 1. Non catalytic polymerase cofactor and regulatory protein that plays a role in viral transcription and replication. Stabilizes the RNA polymerase L to the N-RNA template and binds the soluble protein N, preventing it from encapsidating non-genomic RNA. Also inhibits host IFN-alpha and IFN-beta signaling by binding and retaining phosphorylated STAT1 in the cytoplasm or by inhibiting the DNA binding of STAT1 in the nucleus. Might be involved, through interaction with host dynein, in intracellular microtubu
   4104..4709    +  CDS            M: MATRX_RABVS - Experimental evidence at protein level: Swiss-Prot protein existence level 1. Plays a major role in assembly, budding and uncoating of virion after membrane fusion (PubMed:33208464). Completely covers the ribonucleoprotein coil and keep it in condensed bullet-shaped form. Inhibits viral transcription and stimulates replication. Plays a major role in early induction of TRAIL-mediated apoptosis in infected neurons (PubMed:12771432, PubMed:9847327). From Rabies virus (strain SAD B19) (RABV).
   4841..4933    +  ncRNA          HDV ribozyme: Accession: RF00094 - Hepatitis delta virus ribozyme
   4940..4989    +  CDS            SET1 (fragment): solubility-enhancement tag derived from T7 phage gene 10B
   4997..5044    +  terminator     T7 terminator: transcription terminator for bacteriophage T7 RNA polymerase
   5066..5107    -  misc_feature   MCS (fragment): pBluescript multiple cloning site
   5120..5138    -  promoter       T3 promoter: promoter for bacteriophage T3 RNA polymerase
   5183..5199    -  protein_bind   lac operator: The lac repressor binds to the lac operator to inhibit transcription in E. coli. This inhibition can be relieved by adding lactose or isopropyl-β-D-thiogalactopyranoside (IPTG). lac repressor encoded by lacI
   5207..5237    -  promoter       lac promoter: promoter for the E. coli lac operon
   5252..5273    -  protein_bind   CAP binding site: CAP binding activates transcription in the presence of cAMP. E. coli catabolite activator protein
   5286..5378    -  CDS            lacI (fragment): lac repressor; lacI; The lac repressor binds to the lac operator to inhibit transcription in E. coli. This inhibition can be relieved by adding lactose or isopropyl-β-D-thiogalactopyranoside (IPTG).
   5561..6149    -  rep_origin     ori: high-copy-number ColE1/pMB1/pBR322/pUC origin of replication
   6320..7180    -  CDS            AmpR: β-lactamase; bla; confers resistance to ampicillin, carbenicillin, and related antibiotics
   7181..7285    -  promoter       AmpR promoter: bla
   7312..7670    +  rep_origin     f1 ori (sequence partly withheld): f1 bacteriophage origin of replication; arrow indicates direction of (+) strand synthesis
   7772..19      -  CDS            lacZα (fragment) (across the origin): LacZα fragment of β-galactosidase; lacZ fragment
>Addgene plasmid #98036 | pRVdGL-1EGFP | addgene full sequence | sequence record 193883 | Addgene NGS Result
GTAAAACGACGGCCAGTGAGCGCGCGATAAGCTTGATATCGAATTCCTGCAGCGCGTTGACATTGATTAT
TGACTAGTTATTAATAGTAATCAATTACGGGGTCATTAGTTCATAGCCCATATATGGAGTTCCGCGTTAC
ATAACTTACGGTAAATGGCCCGCCTGGCTGACCGCCCAACGACCCCCGCCCATTGACGTCAATAATGACG
TATGTTCCCATAGTAACGCCAATAGGGACTTTCCATTGACGTCAATGGGTGGAGTATTTACGGTAAACTG
CCCACTTGGCAGTACATCAAGTGTATCATATGCCAAGTACGCCCCCTATTGACGTCAATGACGGTAAATG
GCCCGCCTGGCATTATGCCCAGTACATGACCTTATGGGACTTTCCTACTTGGCAGTACATCTACGTATTA
GTCATCGCTATTACCATGGTGATGCGGTTTTGGCAGTACATCAATGGGCGTGGATAGCGGTTTGACTCAC
GGGGATTTCCAAGTCTCCACCCCATTGACGTCAATGGGAGTTTGTTTTGGCACCAAAATCAACGGGACTT
TCCAAAATGTCGTAACAACTCCGCCCCATTGACGCAAATGGGCGGTAGGCGTGTACGGTGGGAGGTCTAT
ATAAGCAGAGCTCTCTGGCTAACTAGAGAACCCACTGCTTACTGGCTTATCGAAATTAATACGACTCACT
ATAGGGAGACCCAAGCTGGCTAGATTAAGCGTCTGATGAGTCCGTGAGGACGAAACCCGGCGTACCGGGT
CACGCTTAACAACCAGATCAAAGAAAAAACAGACATTGTCAATTGCAAAGCAAAAATGTAACACCCCTAC
ACCGGTGAAAGCCGCCACCATGGTGAGCAAGGGCGAGGAGCTGTTCACCGGGGTGGTGCCCATCCTGGTC
GAGCTGGACGGCGACGTAAACGGCCACAAGTTCAGCGTGTCCGGCGAGGGCGAGGGCGATGCCACCTACG
GCAAGCTGACCCTGAAGTTCATCTGCACCACCGGCAAGCTGCCCGTGCCCTGGCCCACCCTCGTGACCAC
CCTGACCTACGGCGTGCAGTGCTTCAGCCGCTACCCCGACCACATGAAGCAGCACGACTTCTTCAAGTCC
GCCATGCCCGAAGGCTACGTCCAGGAGCGCACCATCTTCTTCAAGGACGACGGCAACTACAAGACCCGCG
CCGAGGTGAAGTTCGAGGGCGACACCCTGGTGAACCGCATCGAGCTGAAGGGCATCGACTTCAAGGAGGA
CGGCAACATCCTGGGGCACAAGCTGGAGTACAACTACAACAGCCACAACGTCTATATCATGGCCGACAAG
CAGAAGAACGGCATCAAGGTGAACTTCAAGATCCGCCACAACATCGAGGACGGCAGCGTGCAGCTCGCCG
ACCACTACCAGCAGAACACCCCCATCGGCGACGGCCCCGTGCTGCTGCCCGACAACCACTACCTGAGCAC
CCAGTCCGCCCTGAGCAAAGACCCCAACGAGAAGCGCGATCACATGGTCCTGCTGGAGTTCGTGACCGCC
GCCGGGATCACTCTCGGCATGGACGAGCTGTACAAGTAATGACCTAGGGAAGTTGAATAACAAAATGCCG
GAAATCTACGGATTGTGTATATCCATCATGAAAAAAACTAACACCCCTCCTTTCGAACCATCCCAAACAT
GGATGCCGACAAGATTGTATTCAAAGTCAATAATCAGGTGGTCTCTTTGAAGCCTGAGATTATCGTGGAT
CAATATGAGTACAAGTACCCTGCCATCAAAGATTTGAAAAAGCCCTGTATAACTCTAGGAAAGGCTCCCG
ATTTAAATAAAGCATACAAGTCAGTTTTGTCAGGCATGAGCGCCGCCAAACTTAATCCTGACGATGTATG
TTCCTATTTGGCAGCGGCAATGCAGTTTTTTGAGGGGACATGTCCGGAAGACTGGACCAGCTATGGAATT
GTGATTGCACGAAAAGGAGATAAGATCACCCCAGGTTCTCTGGTGGAGATAAAACGTACTGATGTAGAAG
GGAATTGGGCTCTGACAGGAGGCATGGAACTGACAAGAGACCCCACTGTCCCTGAGCATGCGTCCTTAGT
CGGTCTTCTCTTGAGTCTGTATAGGTTGAGCAAAATATCCGGGCAAAACACTGGTAACTATAAGACAAAC
ATTGCAGACAGGATAGAGCAGATTTTTGAGACAGCCCCTTTTGTTAAAATCGTGGAACACCATACTCTAA
TGACAACTCACAAAATGTGTGCTAATTGGAGTACTATACCAAACTTCAGATTTTTGGCCGGAACCTATGA
CATGTTTTTCTCCCGGATTGAGCATCTATATTCAGCAATCAGAGTGGGCACAGTTGTCACTGCTTATGAA
GACTGTTCAGGACTGGTATCATTTACTGGGTTCATAAAACAAATCAATCTCACCGCTAGAGAGGCAATAC
TATATTTCTTCCACAAGAACTTTGAGGAAGAGATAAGAAGAATGTTTGAGCCAGGGCAGGAGACAGCTGT
TCCTCACTCTTATTTCATCCACTTCCGTTCACTAGGCTTGAGTGGGAAATCTCCTTATTCATCAAATGCT
GTTGGTCACGTGTTCAATCTCATTCACTTTGTAGGATGCTATATGGGTCAAGTCAGATCCCTAAATGCAA
CGGTTATTGCTGCATGTGCTCCTCATGAAATGTCTGTTCTAGGGGGCTATCTGGGAGAGGAATTCTTCGG
GAAAGGGACATTTGAAAGAAGATTCTTCAGAGATGAGAAAGAACTTCAAGAATACGAGGCGGCTGAACTG
ACAAAGACTGACGTAGCACTGGCAGATGATGGAACTGTCAACTCTGACGACGAGGACTACTTTTCAGGTG
AAACCAGAAGTCCGGAGGCTGTTTATACTCGAATCATGATGAATGGAGGTCGACTAAAGAGATCTCACAT
ACGGAGATATGTCTCAGTCAGTTCCAATCATCAAGCCCGTCCAAACTCATTCGCCGAGTTTCTAAACAAG
ACATATTCGAGTGACTCATAAGAAGTTGAATAACAAAATGCCGGAAATCTACGGATTGTGTATATCCATC
ATGAAAAAAACTAACACCCCTCCTTTCGAACCATCCCAAACATGAGCAAGATCTTTGTCAATCCTAGTGC
TATTAGAGCCGGTCTGGCCGATCTTGAGATGGCTGAAGAAACTGTTGATCTGATCAATAGAAATATCGAA
GACAATCAGGCTCATCTCCAAGGGGAACCCATAGAGGTGGACAATCTCCCTGAGGATATGGGGCGACTTC
ACCTGGATGATGGAAAATCGCCCAACCATGGTGAGATAGCCAAGGTGGGAGAAGGCAAGTATCGAGAGGA
CTTTCAGATGGATGAAGGAGAGGATCCTAGCTTCCTGTTCCAGTCATACCTGGAAAATGTTGGAGTCCAA
ATAGTCAGACAAATGAGGTCAGGAGAGAGATTTCTCAAGATATGGTCACAGACCGTAGAAGAGATTATAT
CCTATGTCGCGGTCAACTTTCCCAACCCTCCAGGAAAGTCTTCAGAGGATAAATCAACCCAGACTACTGG
CCGAGAGCTCAAGAAGGAGACAACACCCACTCCTTCTCAGAGAGAAAGCCAATCATCGAAAGCCAGGATG
GCGGCTCAAATTGCTTCTGGCCCTCCAGCCCTTGAATGGTCGGCTACCAATGAAGAGGATGATCTATCAG
TGGAGGCTGAGATCGCTCACCAGATTGCAGAAAGTTTCTCCAAAAAATATAAGTTTCCCTCTCGATCCTC
AGGGATACTCTTGTATAATTTTGAGCAATTGAAAATGAACCTTGATGATATAGTTAAAGAGGCAAAAAAT
GTACCAGGTGTGACCCGTTTAGCCCATGACGGGTCCAAACTCCCCCTAAGATGTGTACTGGGATGGGTCG
CTTTGGCCAACTCTAAGAAATTCCAGTTGTTAGTCGAATCCGACAAGCTGAGTAAAATCATGCAAGATGA
CTTGAATCGCTATACATCTTGCTAACCGAACCTCTCCCCTCAGTCCCTCTAGACAATAAAATCCGAGATG
TCCCAAAGTCAACATGAAAAAAACAGGCAACACCACTGATAAAATGAACCTCCTACGTAAGATAGTGAAA
AACCGCAGGGACGAGGACACTCAAAAATCCTCTCCCGCGTCAGCCCCTCTGGATGACGATGACTTGTGGC
TTCCACCCCCTGAATACGTCCCGCTGAAAGAACTTACAGGCAAGAAGAACATGAGGAACTTTTGTATCAA
CGGAAGGGTTAAAGTGTGTAGCCCGAATGGTTACTCGTTCAGGATCCTGCGGCACATTCTGAAATCATTC
GACGAGATATATTCTGGGAATCATAGGATGATCGGGTTAGTCAAAGTGGTTATTGGACTGGCTTTGTCAG
GATCTCCAGTCCCTGAGGGCCTGAACTGGGTATACAAATTGAGGAGAACCTTTATCTTCCAGTGGGCTGA
TTCCAGGGGCCCTCTTGAAGGGGAGGAGTTGGAATACTCTCAGGAGATCACTTGGGATGATGATACTGAG
TTCGTCGGATTGCAAATAAGAGTGATTGCAAAACAGTGTCATATCCAGGGCAGAGTCTGGTGTATCAACA
TGAACCCGAGAGCATGTCAACTATGGTCTGACATGTCTCTTCAGACACAAAGGTCCGAAGAGGACAAAGA
TTCCTCTCTGCTTCTAGAATAAACCGGATACTCCTGGAAGCCTGCCCATGCTAAGACTCTTGTGTGATGT
ATCTTGAAAAAAACAAGATCCTAAATCTGAACCTTTGGTTGTTTGATTGTTTTTCTCATTTTTGTTGTTT
ATTTGTTAAGCGTGGGTCGGCATGGCATCTCCACCTCCTCGCGGTCCGACCTGGGCATCCGAAGGAGGAC
GCACGTCCACTCGGATGGCTAAGGGAGGGCGGGGATCCGGCTGCTAACAAAGCCCGAAAGGAAGCTGAGT
TGGCTGCTGCCACCGCTGAGCAATAACTAGCATAACCCCTTGGGGCCTCTAAACGGGTCTTGAGGGGTTT
TTTGCTGAAAGGAGGAACTATATCCGGATCCACTAGTTCTAGAGCGGCCGCCACCGCGGTGGAGCTCCAG
CTTTTGTTCCCTTTAGTGAGGGTTAATTGCGCGCTTGGCGTAATCATGGTCATAGCTGTTTCCTGTGTGA
AATTGTTATCCGCTCACAATTCCACACAACATACGAGCCGGAAGCATAAAGTGTAAAGCCTGGGGTGCCT
AATGAGTGAGCTAACTCACATTAATTGCGTTGCGCTCACTGCCCGCTTTCCAGTCGGGAAACCTGTCGTG
CCAGCTGCATTAATGAATCGGCCAACGCGCGGGGAGAGGCGGTTTGCGTATTGGGCGCTCTTCCGCTTCC
TCGCTCACTGACTCGCTGCGCTCGGTCGTTCGGCTGCGGCGAGCGGTATCAGCTCACTCAAAGGCGGTAA
TACGGTTATCCACAGAATCAGGGGATAACGCAGGAAAGAACATGTGAGCAAAAGGCCAGCAAAAGGCCAG
GAACCGTAAAAAGGCCGCGTTGCTGGCGTTTTTCCATAGGCTCCGCCCCCCTGACGAGCATCACAAAAAT
CGACGCTCAAGTCAGAGGTGGCGAAACCCGACAGGACTATAAAGATACCAGGCGTTTCCCCCTGGAAGCT
CCCTCGTGCGCTCTCCTGTTCCGACCCTGCCGCTTACCGGATACCTGTCCGCCTTTCTCCCTTCGGGAAG
CGTGGCGCTTTCTCATAGCTCACGCTGTAGGTATCTCAGTTCGGTGTAGGTCGTTCGCTCCAAGCTGGGC
TGTGTGCACGAACCCCCCGTTCAGCCCGACCGCTGCGCCTTATCCGGTAACTATCGTCTTGAGTCCAACC
CGGTAAGACACGACTTATCGCCACTGGCAGCAGCCACTGGTAACAGGATTAGCAGAGCGAGGTATGTAGG
CGGTGCTACAGAGTTCTTGAAGTGGTGGCCTAACTACGGCTACACTAGAAGAACAGTATTTGGTATCTGC
GCTCTGCTGAAGCCAGTTACCTTCGGAAAAAGAGTTGGTAGCTCTTGATCCGGCAAACAAACCACCGCTG
GTAGCGGTGGTTTTTTTGTTTGCAAGCAGCAGATTACGCGCAGAAAAAAAGGATCTCAAGAAGATCCTTT
GATCTTTTCTACGGGGTCTGACGCTCAGTGGAACGAAAACTCACGTTAAGGGATTTTGGTCATGAGATTA
TCAAAAAGGATCTTCACCTAGATCCTTTTAAATTAAAAATGAAGTTTTAAATCAATCTAAAGTATATATG
AGTAAACTTGGTCTGACAGTTACCAATGCTTAATCAGTGAGGCACCTATCTCAGCGATCTGTCTATTTCG
TTCATCCATAGTTGCCTGACTCCCCGTCGTGTAGATAACTACGATACGGGAGGGCTTACCATCTGGCCCC
AGTGCTGCAATGATACCGCGAGACCCACCCTTGGAGGCTCCAGATTTATCAGCAATAAACCAGCCAGCCG
GAAGGGCCGAGCGCAGAAGTGGTCCTGCAACTTTATCCGCCTCCATCCAGTCTATTAATTGTTGCCGGGA
AGCTAGAGTAAGTAGTTCGCCAGTTAATAGTTTGCGCAACGTTGTTGCCATTGCTACAGGCATCGTGGTG
TCACGCTCGTCGTTTGGTATGGCTTCATTCAGCTCCGGTTCCCAACGATCAAGGCGAGTTACATGATCCC
CCATGTTGTGCAAAAAAGCGGTTAGCTCCTTCGGTCCTCCGATCGTTGTCAGAAGTAAGTTGGCCGCAGT
GTTATCACTCATGGTTATGGCAGCACTGCATAATTCTCTTACTGTCATGCCATCCGTAAGATGCTTTTCT
GTGACTGGTGAGTACTCAACCAAGTCATTCTGAGAATAGTGTATGCGGCGACCGAGTTGCTCTTGCCCGG
CGTCAATACGGGATAATACCGCGCCACATAGCAGAACTTTAAAAGTGCTCATCATTGGAAAACGTTCTTC
GGGGCGAAAACTCTCAAGGATCTTACCGCTGTTGAGATCCAGTTCGATGTAACCCACTCGTGCACCCAAC
TGATCTTCAGCATCTTTTACTTTCACCAGCGTTTCTGGGTGAGCAAAAACAGGAAGGCAAAATGCCGCAA
AAAAGGGAATAAGGGCGACACGGAAATGTTGAATACTCATACTCTTCCTTTTTCAATATTATTGAAGCAT
TTATCAGGGTTATTGTCTCATGAGCGGATACATATTTGAATGTATTTAGAAAAATAAACAAATAGGGGTT
CCGCGCACATTTCCCCGAAAAGTGCCACCTG
[124 nt withheld, positions 7312-7435]
C
[91 nt withheld, positions 7437-7527]
A
[49 nt withheld, positions 7529-7577]
CCTTTGACGTTGGAGTCCACGTTCTTT
[37 nt withheld, positions 7605-7641]
ACCCTATCTCGGTCTATTCTTTTGATTTATAAGGGATTTTGCCGATTTCGGCCTATTGGTTAAAAAAATG
AGCTGATTTAACAAAAATTTAACGCGAATTTTAACAAAATATTAACGCTTACAATTTCCATTCGCCATTC
AGGCTGCGCAACTGTTGGGAAGGGCGATCGGTGCGGGCCTCTTCGCTATTACGCCAGCTGGCGAAAGGGG
GATGTGCTGCAAGGCGATTAAGTTGGGTAACGCCAGGGTTTTCCCAGTCACGACGTT
